>Addgene plasmid #61850 | pIRES-mRFP-NLS-PCNA (2514) | addgene partial sequence | sequence record 103906 | synth-int-R 5'-ggagtactcaccccaacagc-3'
GCGAATTAATTCCAGCACACTGGATCAGTTATCTATGCGGCCGCGGATCCGAATTCGAATCCGGAGACGT
ACGACCGGTTAACAGGCCTTAAGCGCTAGACTAAGATCCTTCTTCATCCTCGATCTTGGGAGCCAAGTAG
TATTTTAAGTGTCCCATATCCGCAATTTTATACTCTACAACAAGGGGTACATCTGCAGACATACTGAGTG
TCACCGTTGAAGAGAGTGGAGTGGCTTTTGTAAAGAAGTTCAGGTACCTCAGTGCAAAAGTTAGTTGAAC
TGGTTCATTCATCTCTATGGTAACAGCTTCCTCCTCTTTATCGACATTACTTGTCTGTGACAATTTAATG
TTTCCATTTCCAAGTTCTCCACTTGCAGAAAATTTCACTCCGTCTTTTGCACAGGAAATTACAACAGCAT
CTCCAATATGGCTGAGATCTCGGCATATACGTGCAAATTCACCAGAAGGCATCTTTACTACACAGCTGTA
CTCCTGTTCTGGAATTCCAAGTTGTTCAACATCTAAATCCATCAACTTCATTTCATAGTCTGAAACTTTC
TCCTGGTTTGGTGCTTCAAATACTAGCGCCAAGGTATCCGCGTTATCTTCGGCCCTTAGTGTAATGATAT
CTTCATTGCCGGCGCATTTTAGTATTTTGGACATACTGGTGAGGTTCACGCCCATGGCCAGGTTGCGGTC
GCAGCGGTAGGTGTCGAAGCCCTCAGACCGCAGGGTGAGCTGCACCAAAGAGACGTGGGACGAGTCCATG
CTCTGCAGGTTTACACCGCTGGAGCTAATATCCCAGCAGGCCTCGTTGATGAGGTCCTTGAGTGCCTCCA
ACACCTTCTTGAGGATGGAGCCCTGGACCAGGCGCGCCTCGAACATGGATCGATACGCGTAGCCGCGGCC
CGGCCCTTGCCCTTGCCCTTGCCCTTCGCCCTTGTACAGGCCGGCGCCGGTGGAGTGGCGGCCCTCGGCG
CGCTCGTACTGTTCCACGATGGTGTAGTCCTCGTTGTGGGAGGTGATGTCCAGCTTGATGTCGGTCTTGT
AGGCGCCGGGCAGCTGCACGGGCTTCTTGGCCATGTAGGTGGTCTTGACCTCGGCGTCGTA
