>Addgene plasmid #61850 | pIRES-mRFP-NLS-PCNA (2514) | addgene partial sequence | sequence record 103907 | CMV-F 5'-CGCAAATGGGCGGTAGGCGTG-3'
CTATATAAGCAGAGCTCGTTTAGTGAACCGTCAGATCGCCTGGAGACGCCATCCACGCCTGTTTTGACCT
CCATAGAAGACACCGGGACCGATCCAGCCTCCGGGGGATCTTGGTGGCGTGAAACTCCCGCACCTCTTCG
GCCAGCGCCTTGTAGAAGCGCGTATGGCTTCGTGGGGATCCCCGAAGAAGAAGCGCAAAGTACTGGTACC
GGTCGACATGGCCTCCTCCGAGGACGTCATCAAGGAGTTCATGCGCTTCAAGGTGCGCATGGAGGGCTCC
GTGAACGGCCACGAGTTCGAGATCGAGGGCGAGGGCGAGGGCCGCCCCTACGAGGGCACCCAGACCGCCA
AGCTGAAGGTGACCAAGGGCGGCCCCCTGCCCTTCGCCTGGGACATCCTGTCCCCTCAGTTCCAGTACGG
CTCCAAGGCCTACGTGAAGCACCCCGCCGACATCCCCGACTACTTGAAGCTGTCCTTCCCCGAGGGCTTC
AAGTGGGAGCGCGTGATGAACTTCGAGGACGGCGGCGTGGTGACCGTGACCCAGGACTCCTCCCTGCAGG
ACGGCGAGTTCATCTACAAGGTGAAGCTGCGCGGCACCAACTTCCCCTCCGACGGCCCCGTAATGCAGAA
GAAGACCATGGGCTGGGAGGCCTCCACCGAGCGGATGTACCCCGAGGACGGCGCCCTGAAGGGCGAGATC
AAGATGAGGCTGAAGCTGAAGGACGGCGGCCACTACGACGCCGAGGTCAAGACCACCTACATGGCCAAGA
AGCCCGTGCAGCTGCCCGGCGCCTACAAGACCGACATCAAGCTGGACATCACCTCCCACAACGAGGACTA
CACCATCGTGGAACAGTACGAGCGCGCCGAGGGCCGCCACTCCACCGGCGCCGGCCTGTACAAGG
