[The description below was written by a language model from this plasmid's Addgene catalogue record.]
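Description:
pIRES-mRFP-NLS-PCNA is a mammalian expression plasmid built on the Clontech pIRESneo backbone. It is propagated in E. coli under ampicillin selection, and it carries a neomycin resistance marker so that transfected mammalian cells can be selected with G418. The record does not give the copy number, the origin of replication or a feature table, so finer details of the backbone layout cannot be confirmed here.

The payload is human PCNA (proliferating cell nuclear antigen) expressed from the CMV promoter as a fusion protein, with monomeric red fluorescent protein (mRFP) and a nuclear localisation signal (NLS) at its N terminus. The insert is recorded as lying between NdeI and NotI sites, both retained. In pIRESneo-type vectors, the gene of interest and the neomycin resistance gene are generally transcribed as a single bicistronic message, with an internal ribosome entry site (IRES) driving translation of the downstream marker. G418-resistant cells are therefore very likely to express the fusion protein as well, which helps when establishing stable lines with uniform expression.

The stated purpose is a cell cycle marker. PCNA is the sliding clamp of the DNA replication machinery. Fluorescently tagged PCNA is generally diffuse in the nucleus outside S phase and concentrates at replication foci during S phase, in patterns that change from early to late replication. The NLS promotes nuclear accumulation of the fusion. The red signal allows live-cell imaging of cell cycle position in individual cells and can be combined with reporters in other colours.
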