Addgene plasmid #61850: pIRES-mRFP-NLS-PCNA (2514)
Purpose: cell cycle marker
Depositing lab: Jonathon Pines.
Backbone
  Vector backbone: pIRESneo
  Backbone manufacturer: Clontech
  Vector type: Mammalian Expression
  Selectable markers: Neomycin (select with G418)
Growth in bacteria
  Bacterial resistance: Ampicillin, 100 μg/mL
  Growth temperature: 37°C
  Growth strain: DH5alpha
  Copy number: Unknown
Gene/Insert
  Gene/Insert name: PCNA
  Species: H. sapiens (human)
  GenBank ID: NM_002592.2
  Entrez Gene: PCNA (a.k.a. ATLD2)
  Promoter: CMV
  Tag / fusion protein: NLS (N terminal on backbone); mRFP (N terminal on backbone)
  Cloning method: Unknown; 5′ cloning site NdeI (not destroyed); 3′ cloning site NotI (not destroyed)
  Sequencing primers: 5′ CMF-F
Terms and licenses: Academic/Nonprofit Terms; Industry Terms: Not Available to Industry
How to cite: pIRES-mRFP-NLS-PCNA (2514) was a gift from Jonathon Pines (Addgene plasmid # 61850 ; http://n2t.net/addgene:61850 ; RRID:Addgene_61850)
